>Addgene plasmid #64867 | shh10 | addgene full sequence | sequence record 137748 | Addgene NGS result
CTCGCGCGTTTCGGTGATGACGGTGAAAACCTCTGACACATGCAGCTCCCGGAGACGGTCACAGCTTGTC
TGTAAGCGGATGCCGGGAGCAGACAAGCCCGTCAGGGCGCGTCAGCGGGTGTTGGCGGGTGTCGGGGCTG
GCTTAACTATGCGGCATCAGAGCAGATTGTACTGAGAGTGCACCATATGCGGTGTGAAATACCGCACAGA
TGCGTAAGGAGAAAATACCGCATCAGGCGATTCCAACATCCAATAAATCATACAGGCAAGGCAAAGAA
[83 nt withheld, positions 279-361]
GGGAGAAGCCTTTATTTCAACGCAA
[44 nt withheld, positions 387-430]
TGAGTAATGTGTAGGT
[44 nt withheld, positions 447-490]
A
[69 nt withheld, positions 492-560]
CTACAAAGGCTATCAGGTCATTGCCTGAG
[100 nt withheld, positions 590-689]
AGATTGTATAAGCAAATATTTAAATTGTAAGCGTTAATATTTTGTTAAAATTCGCGTTAAATTTTTGTTA
AATCAGCTCATTTTTTAACCAATATGCCGAAATCGGCAAAATCCCTTATAAATCAAAAGAATAGACCGAG
ATAGGGT
[37 nt withheld, positions 837-873]
AAAGAACGTGGACTCCAACGTCAAAGG
[49 nt withheld, positions 901-949]
T
[91 nt withheld, positions 951-1041]
G
[378 nt withheld, positions 1043-1420]
G
[38 nt withheld, positions 1422-1459]
GGAATCGCCATTCGCCATTCAGGCTGCGCAACTGTTGGGAAGGGCGATCGGTGCGGGCCTCTTCGCTATT
ACGCCAGCGATGCAGCTTCTCGGCCACGGTCAGGGGTGCCTGCTCAATCAGATTCAGATCCATGTCAGAA
TCTGGCGGCAACTCCCATTCCTTCTCGGCCACCCAGTTCACAAAGCTGTCAGAAATGCCGGGCAGATGCT
CGTCAAGGTCGCTGGGGACCTTAATCACAATCTCGTAAAACCCCGCCGTGGTGGCTGCGCGTTCAAACCT
CCCGCTTCAAAATGGAGACCCTGCGTGCTCACTCGGGCTTAAATACCCAGCGTGACCACATGGTGTCGCA
AAATGTCGCAAAACACTCACGTGACCTCTAATACAGGACCTCTAGAGCATGGAAACTAGATAAGAAAGAA
ATACGCAGAGACCAAAGTTCAACTGAAACGAATTAAACGGTTTATTGATTAACAAGCGGCCGCAATTACA
GGGGACGGGTGAGGTAACGGGTGCCAATGGGGCGAGGCTCAGTATAAAGTCCATTGTTGTCCACAGTGAA
ATCAACGTTGGCAGATTTTGCATAGTTAGATGTATACTGCACTTCGGGATTCCAGCGTTTGCTGTTTTCT
TTCTGCAGCTCCCATTCAATCTCCACGCTCACTTGTCCTGTGGAATACTGGGTGATGAATGAAGCAAACT
TTGTAGCCGAAAACTCTGCCGGAGGATTCGCAGGAACAGGCGTGTTTTTGATGAGGATCTGAGGAGGCGG
GTGCTTAAGTCCAAAGCCGCCCATGAGAGGAGACGGGTGAAAGTGTCCATCCGTGTGAGGAATTTTGGCC
CAAATAGGACCCTGCAGGTATACGTCTCTGTCTTGCCACACCATTCCAGGTAAGGCTCCCATAACATGCA
CATCTCCGGTCGCAGGGTCTGTGCTGCTGCTCTGGAGATTGACTGCCACAGTCCCAAATCTTTCGGTGGC
CACGGGGTTAGTGGCTTTGATTTCCTCTTCGTCTGTGATCATGACATTGTCCAATGCAGTGTTTGAAGCT
CCGGCGCTCTCCTTTCCAAAAATCATGACACCGCTCATGGGAAAGAACTTGTTTTTGTCGTCTTTGTGTG
AGGCCATAGCAGTGCCAGGGTTGATTATAGATTCACGCCCATTAAGGTTATATTTTGAAGCACCAGTCCA
GGTAAAGTTGCTGTTGTTGTTGTCTGTTTTTGTTTTAGAAACGCGCTGCTGCCGGTAACAGGGTCCAGGT
AGCCAGTTTTTGGGCTGAACAGACATGCCAGCTGGAGACCCCCGGCTAAACAGCAAGTCCTTGTTTTGGG
CACTTCCGGACTGATCCTGAGTTCTGTTCAGGTAATACAGGTACTGGTCGATGAGAGGATTCATCAGCCG
GTCCAGGCTCTGGCTGTGCGCGTAGCTGCTGTGGAAAGGCACGTCCTCGAAGGTGTAGCTGAAGGTAAAG
TTATTGCCCGTTCTCAGCATCTGCGATGGGAAATATTCCAGGCAGTAAAAGGATGACCGTCCCACTGCCT
GGCTGCCATTGTTGAGCGTTAGGTAGCCGTACTGCGGAATCATGAACACGTCCGCCGGGAACGGAGGGAG
GCAGCCCTGGTGCGCAGAGCCGAGGACGTACGGCAACTGGTACTCCGAGTCCGAGAAGACTTGAACCGTG
CTGGTAAGGTTATTAGCGATGGTCGTGACGCCATCATTCGTCGTGACCTCCTTGACTTGGACGTTGAAGA
GCTTGAAGTTGAGTCTCTTGGGCCGGAATCCCCAATTGTTGTTGATGAGTCGCTGCCAGTCACGTGGTGA
GAAATGGCAGTGGAATCTGTTGAAATCAAAATACCCCCAGGGGGTGCTGTAGCCGAAGTAGTGGTTGTCG
TTGCTGGCCCCCGTTGAAGCACTGGAGATTTGCTTGTAGAGGTGGTTGTTATAGGTGGGCAAGGCCCATG
TTCGGGTGCTGGTGGTGATGACTCTGTCGCCCAGCCATGTGGAATCGCAATGCCAATTTCCTGAGGCATT
ACCCACTCCGTCGGCGCCTTCGTTATTGTCTGCCATTGGTGCGCCACCGCCTGAAGCCATTGTAGTAGGT
CCCACAGCAGCGGGGGTTGCTGGAGGTTCTCCGAGAGGTTGTGGGTCGGGGACTGACTCTGAGTCGCCAG
TCTGACCAAAATTGAGTCTCTTTTTAGCGGGCTGCTGGCCTGTCTTGCCAATGCCCGAGGAGGAGTCTGG
CTCTTGTGGCGACTGCTCTACCGGACGTTTCTTTCCAGGAGCCGTCTTAGCACCTTCCTCAACCAGACCA
AAAGGTTCGAGAACCCTCTTCTTGGCCTGGAAGACTGCTCGCCCGAGGTTGCCCCCAAAAGACGTATCTT
CTTGCAGACGCTCCTGAAACTCGGCGTCGGCGTGGTTATACCGCAGGTACGGATTGTCACCCGCTTTGAG
CTGCTGGTCGTAGGCCTTGTCGTGCTCGAGGGCCGCTGCATCCGCCGCGTTGACGGGCTCCCCCTTGTCG
AGTCCGTTGAAGGGTCCGAGGTACTTGTAGCCAGGAAGCACCAGACCCCGGCCGTCGTCCTGCTTTTGCT
GGTTGGCTTTGGGTTTCGGGGCTCCAGGTTTCAAGTCCCACCACTCGCGAATGCCCTCAGAGAGGTTGTC
CTCAAGCCAATCTGGAAGATAACCATCGGCAGCCATACCTGATTTAAATCATTTATTGTTCAAAGATGCA
GTCATCCAAATCCACATTGACCAGATCGCAGGCAGTGCAAGCGTCTGGCACCTTTCCCATGATATGATGA
ATGTAGCACAGTTTCTGATACGCCTTTTTGACGACAGAAACGGGTTGAGATTCTGACACGGGAAAGCACT
CTAAACAGTCTTTCTGTCCGTGAGTGAAGCAGATATTTGAATTCTGATTCATTCTCTCGCATTGTCTGCA
GGGAAACAGCATCAGATTCATGCCCACGTGACGAGAACATTTGTTTTGGTACCTGTCTGCGTAGTTGATC
GAAGCTTCCGCGTCTGACGTCGATGGCTGCGCAACTGACTCGCGCACCCGTTTGGGCTCACTTATATCTG
CGTCACTGGGGGCGGGTCTTTTCTTGGCTCCACCCTTTTTGACGTAGAATTCATGCTCCACCTCAACCAC
GTGATCCTTTGCCCACCGGAAAAAGTCTTTGACTTCCTGCTTGGTGACCTTCCCAAAGTCATGATCCAGA
CGGCGGGTGAGTTCAAATTTGAACATCCGGTCTTGCAACGGCTGCTGGTGTTCGAAGGTCGTTGAGTTCC
CGTCAATCACGGCGCACATGTTGGTGTTGGAGGTGACGATCACGGGAGTCGGGTCTATCTGGGCCGAGGA
CTTGCATTTCTGGTCCACGCGCACCTTGCTTCCTCCGAGAATGGCTTTGGCCGACTCCACGACCTTGGCG
GTCATCTTCCCCTCCTCCCACCAGATCACCATCTTGTCGACACAGTCGTTGAAGGGAAAGTTCTCATTGG
TCCAGTTTACGCACCCGTAGAAGGGCACAGTGTGGGCTATGGCCTCCGCGATGTTGGTCTTCCCGGTAGT
TGCAGGCCCAAACAGCCAGATGGTGTTCCTCTTGCCGAACTTTTTCGTGGCCCATCCCAGAAAGACGGAA
GCCGCATATTGGGGATCGTACCCGTTTAGTTCCAAAATTTTATAAATCCGATTGCTGGAAATGTCCTCCA
CGGGCTGCTGGCCCACCAGGTAGTCGGGGGCGGTTTTAGTCAGGCTCATAATCTTTCCCGCATTGTCCAA
GGCAGCCTTGATTTGGGACCGCGAGTTGGAGGCCGCATTGAAGGAGATGTATGAGGCCTGGTCCTCCTGG
ATCCACTGCTTCTCCGAGGTAATCCCCTTGTCCACGAGCCACCCGACCAGCTCCATGTACCTGGCTGAAG
TTTTTGATCTGATCACCGGCGCATCAGAATTGGGATTCTGATTCTCTTTGTTCTGCTCCTGCGTCTGCGA
CACGTGCGTCAGATGCTGCGCCACCAACCGTTTACGCTCCGTGAGATTCAAACAGGCGCTTAAATACTGT
TCCATATTAGTCCACGCCCACTGGAGCTCAGGCTGGGTTTTGGGGAGCAAGTAATTGGGGATGTAGCACT
CATCCACCACCTTGTTCCCGCCTCCGGCGCCATTTCTGGTCTTTGTGACCGCGAACCAGTTTGGCAAAGT
CGGCTCGATCCCGCGGTAAATTCTCTGAATCAGTTTTTCGCGAATCTGACTCAGGAAACGTCCCAAAACC
ATGGATTTCACCCCGGTGGTTTCCACGAGCACGTGCATGTGGAAGTAGCTCTCTCCCTTCTCAAATTGCA
CAAAGAAAAGGGCCTCCGGGGCCTTACTCACACGGCGCCATTCCGTCAGAAAGTCGCGCTGCAGCTTCTC
GGCCACGGTCAGGGGTGCCTGCTCAATCAGATTCAGATCCATGTCAGAATCTGGCGGCAACTCCCATTCC
TTCTCGGCCACCCAGTTCACAAAGCTGTCAGAAATGCCGGGCAGATGCTCGTCAAGGTCGCTGGGGACCT
TAATCACAATCTCGTAAAACCCCGCCGTGGTGGCTGCGCGTTCAAACCTCCCGCTTCAAAATGGAGACCC
TGCGTGCTCACTCGGGCTTAAATACCCAGCGTGACCACATGGTGTCGCAAAATGTCGCAAAACACTCACG
TGACCTCTAATACAGGACCTCTAGAGCTACTACGTCACCCGCCCCGTTCCCACGCCCCGCGCCACGTCAC
AAACTCCACCCCCTCATTATCATATTGGCTTCAATCCAAAATAAGGTATATTATTGATGATGGGAATTCT
GCATTAATGAATCGGCCAACGCGCGGGGAGAGGCGGTTTGCGTATTGGGCGCTCTTCCGCTTCCTCGCTC
ACTGACTCGCTGCGCTCGGTCGTTCGGCTGCGGCGAGCGGTATCAGCTCACTCAAAGGCGGTAATACGGT
TATCCACAGAATCAGGGGATAACGCAGGAAAGAACATGTGAGCAAAAGGCCAGCAAAAGGCCAGGAACCG
TAAAAAGGCCGCGTTGCTGGCGTTTTTCCATAGGCTCCGCCCCCCTGACGAGCATCACAAAAATCGACGC
TCAAGTCAGAGGTGGCGAAACCCGACAGGACTATAAAGATACCAGGCGTTTCCCCCTGGAAGCTCCCTCG
TGCGCTCTCCTGTTCCGACCCTGCCGCTTACCGGATACCTGTCCGCCTTTCTCCCTTCGGGAAGCGTGGC
GCTTTCTCATAGCTCACGCTGTAGGTATCTCAGTTCGGTGTAGGTCGTTCGCTCCAAGCTGGGCTGTGTG
CACGAACCCCCCGTTCAGCCCGACCGCTGCGCCTTATCCGGTAACTATCGTCTTGAGTCCAACCCGGTAA
GACACGACTTATCGCCACTGGCAGCAGCCACTGGTAACAGGATTAGCAGAGCGAGGTATGTAGGCGGTGC
TACAGAGTTCTTGAAGTGGTGGCCTAACTACGGCTACACTAGAAGAACAGTATTTGGTATCTGCGCTCTG
CTGAAGCCAGTTACCTTCGGAAAAAGAGTTGGTAGCTCTTGATCCGGCAAACAAACCACCGCTGGTAGCG
GTGGTTTTTTTGTTTGCAAGCAGCAGATTACGCGCAGAAAAAAAGGATCTCAAGAAGATCCTTTGATCTT
TTCTACGGGGTCTGACGCTCAGTGGAACGAAAACTCACGTTAAGGGATTTTGGTCATGAGATTATCAAAA
AGGATCTTCACCTAGATCCTTTTAAATTAAAAATGAAGTTTTAAATCAATCTAAAGTATATATGAGTAAA
CTTGGTCTGACAGTTACCAATGCTTAATCAGTGAGGCACCTATCTCAGCGATCTGTCTATTTCGTTCATC
CATAGTTGCCTGACTCCCCGTCGTGTAGATAACTACGATACGGGAGGGCTTACCATCTGGCCCCAGTGCT
GCAATGATACCGCGAGACCCACGCTCACCGGCTCCAGATTTATCAGCAATAAACCAGCCAGCCGGAAGGG
CCGAGCGCAGAAGTGGTCCTGCAACTTTATCCGCCTCCATCCAGTCTATTAATTGTTGCCGGGAAGCTAG
AGTAAGTAGTTCGCCAGTTAATAGTTTGCGCAACGTTGTTGCCATTGCTACAGGCATCGTGGTGTCACGC
TCGTCGTTTGGTATGGCTTCATTCAGCTCCGGTTCCCAACGATCAAGGCGAGTTACATGATCCCCCATGT
TGTGCAAAAAAGCGGTTAGCTCCTTCGGTCCTCCGATCGTTGTCAGAAGTAAGTTGGCCGCAGTGTTATC
ACTCATGGTTATGGCAGCACTGCATAATTCTCTTACTGTCATGCCATCCGTAAGATGCTTTTCTGTGACT
GGTGAGTACTCAACCAAGTCATTCTGAGAATAGTGTATGCGGCGACCGAGTTGCTCTTGCCCGGCGTCAA
TACGGGATAATACCGCGCCACATAGCAGAACTTTAAAAGTGCTCATCATTGGAAAACGTTCTTCGGGGCG
AAAACTCTCAAGGATCTTACCGCTGTTGAGATCCAGTTCGATGTAACCCACTCGTGCACCCAACTGATCT
TCAGCATCTTTTACTTTCACCAGCGTTTCTGGGTGAGCAAAAACAGGAAGGCAAAATGCCGCAAAAAAGG
GAATAAGGGCGACACGGAAATGTTGAATACTCATACTCTTCCTTTTTCAATATTATTGAAGCATTTATCA
GGGTTATTGTCTCATGAGCGGATACATATTTGAATGTATTTAGAAAAATAAACAAATAGGGGTTCCGCGC
ACATTTCCCCGAAAAGTGCCACCTGACGTCTAAGAAACCATTATTATCATGACATTAACCTATAAAAATA
GGCGTATCACGAGGCCCTTTCGT
Features (pLannotate 1.2.2; 14 found; start..end, strand, type, name):
      1..36      +  CDS            rop (fragment): Rop protein, which maintains plasmids at low copy number; rop
    138..237     +  misc_feature   bom (fragment): basis of mobility region from pBR322
    245..648     -  CDS            M13 gene II (fragment) (sequence partly withheld): pII; II; replication
    808..1166    -  rep_origin     f1 ori (sequence partly withheld): f1 bacteriophage origin of replication; arrow indicates direction of (+) strand synthesis
   1154..1459    -  CDS            M13 gene IV (fragment) (sequence partly withheld): pIV; IV; phage assembly
   1470..1537    -  CDS            lacZα (fragment): LacZα fragment of β-galactosidase; lacZ fragment
   1515..1712    -  CDS            Rep68 (fragment): REP68_AAV2S - Experimental evidence at protein level: Swiss-Prot protein existence level 1. Plays an essential role in the initiation of viral DNA synthesis. Binds specifically to an inverted terminal repeat element (ITR) on the 3' and 5' ends of the viral DNA, where it cleaves a site specifically to generate a priming site for initiation of the synthesis of a complementary strand. Plays also a role as transcriptional regulator, DNA helicase and as key factor in site-specific integration of the viral genome. Inhibits the host cell cycle G1/S and G2/M transitions. These arrests may provide esse
   1948..4155    -  CDS            VP1: CAPSD_AAV2S - Experimental evidence at protein level: Swiss-Prot protein existence level 1. Capsid protein self-assembles to form an icosahedral capsid with a T=1 symmetry, about 22 nm in diameter, and consisting of 60 copies of three size variants of the capsid protein VP1, VP2 and VP3 which differ in their N-terminus. The capsid encapsulates the genomic ssDNA. Binds to host cell heparan sulfate and uses host ITGA5-ITGB1 as coreceptor on the cell surface to provide virion attachment to target cell. This attachment induces virion internalization predominantly through clathrin-dependent endocyt
   4175..5365    -  CDS            Rep52: REP52_AAV2S - Experimental evidence at protein level: Swiss-Prot protein existence level 1. Plays a critical role during packaging of viral DNA into empty capsids, where they are thought to be part of the packaging motor complex. The single stranded genomic DNA is packaged in a 3' to 5' direction and requires the association between viral DNA and Rep40. Regulates host PKA activity by interacting with host PRKX as a mechanism to interfere with helper virus propagation and to promote its own replication. From Adeno-associated virus 2 (isolate Srivastava/1982) (AAV-2).
   6179..6281    -  repeat_region  ITR: inverted terminal repeat of human adenovirus serotype 5 inverted
   6288..6341    -  CDS            lacI (fragment): lac repressor; lacI; The lac repressor binds to the lac operator to inhibit transcription in E. coli. This inhibition can be relieved by adding lactose or isopropyl-β-D-thiogalactopyranoside (IPTG).
   6524..7112    -  rep_origin     ori: high-copy-number ColE1/pMB1/pBR322/pUC origin of replication
   7283..8143    -  CDS            AmpR: β-lactamase; bla; confers resistance to ampicillin, carbenicillin, and related antibiotics
   8144..8248    -  promoter       AmpR promoter: bla
