[The description below was written by a language model from this plasmid's Addgene catalogue record and pLannotate feature annotations shown in this document.]
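Description:
shh10 is an AAV rep/cap packaging plasmid built on the XX2 backbone, in which the original AAV2 cap gene has been replaced, between retained HindIII and NotI sites, with the engineered shh10 capsid gene. The cap insert (about 2.2 kb) is derived from adeno-associated virus 6 and carries the substitutions I319V, N451D and D532N. The plasmid is not itself a transfer vector: it supplies the AAV2 replication proteins and the shh10 capsid in trans during triple-transfection production of recombinant AAV, alongside a separate ITR-flanked genome plasmid and an adenoviral helper plasmid.

The feature table, generated from a full sequencing result of 8,342 nt (somewhat longer than the catalogued 8,182 bp), shows a complete VP1 open reading frame, from which VP2 and VP3 are also normally expressed. The annotation tool labels it by similarity to the AAV2 capsid, although the record identifies it as the AAV6-derived variant. Immediately upstream in the same orientation is a Rep52 coding region, and a separate short Rep68 fragment lies on the other side of cap. No promoters for rep or cap are annotated, so the record does not state how they are driven. No AAV ITRs are annotated, consistent with a helper that should not be packaged, though a short adenovirus 5 ITR repeat is present. Propagation in E. coli relies on a high-copy ColE1/pUC-type origin and an ampicillin resistance gene with its own promoter. An f1 origin and fragments of M13 genes, lacZα, lacI, rop and bom are backbone remnants. According to the associated publication title, the shh10 capsid was developed for efficient and selective transduction of rat Müller glia after intravitreal delivery.
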