Addgene plasmid #64867: shh10
Purpose: This plasmid can be used in the triple transfection method of AAV vector production. It supplies the replication proteins from AAV2 and the engineered shh10 capsid protein.
Depositing lab: John Flannery & David Schaffer. Depositing organization: University of California, Berkeley. Publication: A novel adeno-associated viral variant for efficient and selective intravitreal transduction of rat Muller cells. Klimczak RR, Koerber JT, Dalkara D, Flannery JG, Schaffer DV. PLoS One. 2009 Oct 14;4(10):e7467. doi: 10.1371/journal.pone.0007467. PubMed 19826483.
Backbone
  Vector backbone: XX2
  Backbone manufacturer: University of North Carolina Dr. Samulski
  Backbone size w/o insert (bp): 5648
  Total vector size (bp): 8182
  Modifications to backbone: replaced AAV2 cap with shh10 cap
  Vector type: AAV
Growth in bacteria
  Bacterial resistance: Ampicillin, 100 μg/mL
  Growth temperature: 37°C
  Growth strain: DH10B
  Copy number: Unknown
Gene/Insert
  Gene/Insert name: shh10 cap
  Species: Adeno-associated virus - 6
  Insert size (bp): 2211
  Mutation: I319V, N451D, D532N
  Cloning method: Restriction Enzyme; 5′ cloning site HindIII (not destroyed); 3′ cloning site NotI (not destroyed)
  Sequencing primers: 5′ GCGGAAGCTTCGATCAACTACGC; 3′ GCAGTGCCAGGGTTGATTATAG
Terms and licenses: Academic/Nonprofit Terms; Industry Terms: Not Available to Industry
How to cite: shh10 was a gift from John Flannery & David Schaffer (Addgene plasmid # 64867 ; http://n2t.net/addgene:64867 ; RRID:Addgene_64867)
