>Addgene plasmid #64867 | shh10 | addgene partial sequence | sequence record 117797 | AAVcap-F 5'-CTTTCCACAGCAGCTACGC-3'
ATCCTCTCATCGACCAGTACCTGTATTACCTGAACAGAACTCAGGATCAGTCCGGAAGTGCCCAAAACAA
GGACTTGCTGTTTAGCCGGGGGTCTCCAGCTGGCATGTCTGTTCAGCCCAAAAACTGGCTACCTGGACCC
TGTTACCGGCAGCAGCGCGTTTCTAAAACAAAAACAGACAACAACAACAGCAACTTTACCTGGACTGGTG
CTTCAAAATATAACCTTAATGGGCGTGAATCTATAATCAACCCTGGCACTGCTATGGCCTCACACAAAGA
CGACAAAAACAAGTTCTTTCCCATGAGCGGTGTCATGATTTTTGGAAAGGAGAGCGCCGGAGCTTCAAAC
ACTGCATTGGACAATGTCATGATCACAGACGAAGAGGAAATCAAAGCCACTAACCCCGTGGCCACCGAAA
GATTTGGGACTGTGGCAGTCAATCTCCAGAGCAGCAGCACAGACCCTGCGACCGGAGATGTGCATGTTAT
GGGAGCCTTACCTGGAATGGTGTGGCAAGACAGAGACGTATACCTGCAGGGTCCTATTTGGGCCAAAATT
CCTCACACGGATGGACACTTTCACCCGTCTCCTCTCATGGGCGGCTTTGGACTTAAGCACCCGCCTCCTC
AGATCCTCATCAAAAACACGCCTGTTCCTGCGAATCCTCCGGCAGAGTTTTCGGCTACAAAGTTTGCTTC
ATTCATCACCCAGTATTCCACAGGACAAGTGAGCGTGGAGATTGAATGGGAGCTGCAGAAAGAAAACAGC
AAACGCTGGAATCCCGAAGTGCAGTATACATCTAACTATGCAAAATCTGCCAACGTTGATTTCACTGTGG
ACAACAATGGACTTTATACTGAGCCTCGCCCCATTGGCACCCGTTACCTCACCCGTCCCCTGTAATTGCG
GCCGCTTGTTAATCAATAAA
