>Addgene plasmid #64867 | shh10 | addgene partial sequence | sequence record 117798 | 3primeUP 5'-GGCGTATCACGAGGCCC-3'
CTCTGACACATGCAGCTCCCGGAGACGGTCACAGCTTGTCTGTAAGCGGATGCCGGGAGCAGACAAGCCC
GTCAGGGCGCGTCAGCGGGTGTTGGCGGGTGTCGGGGCTGGCTTAACTATGCGGCATCAGAGCAGATTGT
ACTGAGAGTGCACCATATGCGGTGTGAAATACCGCACAGATGCGTAAGGAGAAAATACCGCATCAGGCGA
TTCCAACATCCAATAAATCATACAGGCAAGGCAAAGAA
[83 nt withheld, positions 249-331]
GGGAGAAGCCTTTATTTCAACGCAA
[44 nt withheld, positions 357-400]
TGAGTAATGTGTAGGT
[44 nt withheld, positions 417-460]
A
[69 nt withheld, positions 462-530]
CTACAAAGGCTATCAGGTCATTGCCTGAG
[100 nt withheld, positions 560-659]
AGATTGTATAAGCAAATATTTAAATTGTAAGCGTTAATATTTTGTTAAAATTCGCGTTAAATTTTTGTTA
AATCAGCTCATTTTTTAACCAATATGCCGAAATCGGCAAAATCCCTTATAAATCAAAAGAATAGACCGAG
ATAGGGT
[37 nt withheld, positions 807-843]
AAAGAACGTGGAC
